Addgene plasmid #214904: SHIP2-N2
Purpose: expression of the truncated variants of the SHIP2 that retains first proline-rich domain
Depositing lab: Pavel Krejčí. Depositing organization: Masaryk University. Publication: The inositol phosphatase SHIP2 enables sustained ERK activation downstream of FGF receptors by recruiting Src kinases. Fafilek B, Balek L, Bosakova MK, Varecha M, Nita A, Gregor T, Gudernova I, Krenova J, Ghosh S, Piskacek M, Jonatova L, Cernohorsky NH, Zieba JT, Kostas M, Haugsten EM, Wesche J, Erneux C, Trantirek L, Krakow D, Krejci P. Sci Signal. 2018 Sep 18;11(548):eaap8608. doi: 10.1126/scisignal.aap8608. PubMed 30228226.
Backbone
  Vector backbone: pCMV6-Entry-V5/His
  Vector type: Mammalian Expression
Growth in bacteria
  Bacterial resistance: Kanamycin, 50 μg/mL
  Growth temperature: 37°C
  Growth strain: DH5alpha
  Copy number: High Copy
Gene/Insert
  Gene/Insert name: human SHIP2 aa 123-418 (alt name: INPPL1)
  Species: H. sapiens (human)
  Mutation: delta 1-122, 419-1258aa
  Entrez Gene: INPPL1 (a.k.a. OPSMD, SHIP2)
  Promoter: CMV
  Tag / fusion protein: V5/His (C terminal on insert)
  Cloning method: Restriction Enzyme; 5′ cloning site Unknown (unknown if destroyed)
Terms and licenses: Academic/Nonprofit Terms; Industry Terms: Not Available to Industry
How to cite: SHIP2-N2 was a gift from Pavel Krejčí (Addgene plasmid # 214904 ; http://n2t.net/addgene:214904 ; RRID:Addgene_214904)
