[The description below was written by a language model from this plasmid's Addgene catalogue record and pLannotate feature annotations shown in this document.]
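Description:
SHIP2-N2 is a mammalian expression plasmid built on the pCMV6-Entry-V5/His backbone that encodes a truncated form of human SHIP2 (gene INPPL1), an inositol 5-phosphatase that converts PtdIns(3,4,5)P3 to PtdIns(3,4)P2. The insert covers amino acids 123–418, with residues 1–122 and 419–1258 deleted. According to the record, this leaves a fragment that retains the first proline-rich domain. The coding sequence sits downstream of the human cytomegalovirus immediate-early enhancer and promoter, which drive strong constitutive expression in mammalian cells. A T7 promoter lies just upstream of the insert and could support in vitro transcription. The fragment is fused at its C terminus to a V5/His tag for detection and pull-down. The feature table annotates the V5 epitope directly after the INPPL1 fragment but does not list the His tag separately. A human growth hormone polyadenylation signal terminates the transcript.

The plasmid replicates at high copy in E. coli from a ColE1/pUC-type origin, and it also carries an f1 phage origin. Selection relies on a single Tn5 aminoglycoside phosphotransferase (NeoR/KanR) gene placed behind tandem bacterial (AmpR-type) and SV40 early promoters and followed by an HSV TK polyadenylation signal. This arrangement gives kanamycin resistance in bacteria and should permit G418 selection in mammalian cells. Short annotated fragments of lacZα, M13 ori, ble and the bGH poly(A) signal appear to be backbone remnants.

As one of a set of SHIP2 truncation variants, the construct suits domain-mapping experiments. The associated publication concerns how SHIP2 recruits Src kinases to sustain ERK activation downstream of FGF receptors.
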