Features (pLannotate 1.2.2; 16 found; start..end, strand, type, name):
      1..25      +  rep_origin     M13 ori (fragment): M13 bacteriophage origin of replication; arrow indicates direction of (+) strand synthesis
     29..183     -  CDS            lacZα (fragment): LacZα fragment of β-galactosidase; lacZ fragment
    343..722     +  enhancer       CMV enhancer: human cytomegalovirus immediate early enhancer
    724..923     +  promoter       CMV promoter: human cytomegalovirus (CMV) immediate early promoter
    952..970     +  promoter       T7 promoter: promoter for bacteriophage T7 RNA polymerase
    970..1881    +  CDS            INPPL1 (fragment): SHIP2_HUMAN - Also known as SHIP2. Experimental evidence at protein level: Swiss-Prot protein existence level 1. Phosphatidylinositol (PtdIns) phosphatase that specifically hydrolyzes the 5-phosphate of phosphatidylinositol-3,4,5-trisphosphate (PtdIns(3,4,5)P3) to produce PtdIns(3,4)P2, thereby negatively regulating the PI3K (phosphoinositide 3-kinase) pathways. Plays a central role in regulation of PI3K-dependent insulin signaling, although the precise molecular mechanisms and signaling pathways remain unclear. While overexpression reduces both insulin-stimulated MAP kinase and Akt activation
   1882..1923    +  CDS            V5 tag: epitope tag from simian virus 5
   2006..2628    +  polyA_signal   hGH poly(A) signal: human growth hormone polyadenylation signal
   2777..3365    -  rep_origin     ori: high-copy-number ColE1/pMB1/pBR322/pUC origin of replication
   3587..3603    +  polyA_signal   bGH poly(A) signal (fragment): bovine growth hormone polyadenylation signal
   3694..3741    -  polyA_signal   HSV TK poly(A) signal: herpes simplex virus thymidine kinase polyadenylation signal (Cole and Stacy, 1985)
   3800..3952    -  CDS            ble (fragment): BLE_KLEPN - Experimental evidence at protein level: Swiss-Prot protein existence level 1. Binding protein with a strong affinity to the bleomycin family of antibiotics. Binds to CL990; an antimitotic-antibiotic compound. From Klebsiella pneumoniae.
   3973..4767    -  CDS            NeoR/KanR: aminoglycoside phosphotransferase from Tn5; aph(3')-II (or nptII); confers resistance to neomycin, kanamycin, and G418 (Geneticin®)
   4802..5159    -  promoter       SV40 promoter: SV40 enhancer and early promoter
   5161..5265    -  promoter       AmpR promoter: bla
   5292..5720    +  rep_origin     f1 ori (sequence partly withheld): f1 bacteriophage origin of replication; arrow indicates direction of (+) strand synthesis
>Addgene plasmid #214904 | SHIP2-N2 | addgene full sequence | sequence record 426096 | Addgene NGS Result
AACAAAATATTAACGCTTACAATTTCCATTCGCCATTCAGGCTGCGCAACTGTTGGGAAGGGCGATCGGT
GCGGGCCTCTTCGCTATTACGCCAGCTGGCGAAAGGGGGATGTGCTGCAAGGCGATTAAGTTGGGTAACG
CCAGGGTTTTCCCAGTCACGACGTTGTAAAACGACGGCCAGTGCCAAGCTGATCTATACATTGAATCAAT
ATTGGCAATTAGCCATATTAGTCATTGGTTATATAGCATAAATCAATATTGGCTATTGGCCATTGCATAC
GTTGTATCTATATCATAATATGTACATTTATATTGGCTCATGTCCAATATGACCGCCATGTTGACATTGA
TTATTGACTAGTTATTAATAGTAATCAATTACGGGGTCATTAGTTCATAGCCCATATATGGAGTTCCGCG
TTACATAACTTACGGTAAATGGCCCGCCTGGCTGACCGCCCAACGACCCCCGCCCATTGACGTCAATAAT
GACGTATGTTCCCATAGTAACGCCAATAGGGACTTTCCATTGACGTCAATGGGTGGAGTATTTACGGTAA
ACTGCCCACTTGGCAGTACATCAAGTGTATCATATGCCAAGTCCGCCCCCTATTGACGTCAATGACGGTA
AATGGCCCGCCTGGCATTATGCCCAGTACATGACCTTACGGGACTTTCCTACTTGGCAGTACATCTACGT
ATTAGTCATCGCTATTACCATGGTGATGCGGTTTTGGCAGTACACCAATGGGCGTGGATAGCGGTTTGAC
TCACGGGGATTTCCAAGTCTCCACCCCATTGACGTCAATGGGAGTTTGTTTTGGCACCAAAATCAACGGG
ACTTTCCAAAATGTCGTAATAACCCCGCCCCGTTGACGCAAATGGGCGGTAGGCGTGTACGGTGGGAGGT
CTATATAAGCAGAGCTCGTTTAGTGAACCGTCAGAATTTTGTAATACGACTCACTATAGGGCGGCCGGGA
ATTCATGCCGGACCCACCGGATGACCGGGATGCCTCAGATGGGGAGGATGAGAAGCCCCCGCTGCCCCCG
CGCTCTGGCTCCACCAGCATTTCTGCCCCCACTGGGCCCAGCAGTCCCCTGCCAGCTCCTGAGACTCCCA
CAGCTCCAGCTGCTGAGAGTGCTCCCAATGGGCTGAGCACCGTCTCGCACGACTACCTGAAAGGCAGCTA
TGGGCTGGACCTGGAAGCTGTGAGGGGTGGAGCCAGCCACCTGCCCCACCTCACCCGTACCCTCGCTACC
TCATGCCGGAGGCTGCACAGTGAGGTGGACAAGGTCCTGTCAGGCCTGGAGATCCTGTCCAAGGTGTTTG
ACCAGCAGAGCTCGCCCATGGTGACCCGCCTTTTGCAGCAGCAGAACCTGCCACAGACAGGGGAGCAGGA
ACTAGAGAGCCTGGTGCTGAAGCTGTCAGTGCTAAAGGACTTCCTGTCAGGCATCCAGAAGAAGGCCCTG
AAGGCCCTACAGGACATGAGCTCCACAGCACCCCCAGCTCCGCAGCCATCCACACGTAAGGCCAAGACCA
TCCCCGTGCAGGCCTTTGAGGTGAAGCTAGATGTGACCCTGGGTGACCTGACCAAGATTGGGAAGTCACA
GAAGTTCACGCTGAGCGTGGATGTGGAGGGTGGGCGGCTGGTGCTGCTGCGGAGACAGCGGGACTCCCAG
GAGGACTGGACCACCTTCACGCACGACCGCATCCGCCAGCTCATTAAGTCCCAGCGTGTCCAGAACAAGC
TGGGTGTTGTGTTTGAGAAGGAGAAGGACCGGACTCAGCGCAAGGACTTCATCTTTGTCAGTGCCCGGAA
GCGGGAGGCCTTCTGCCAGCTGTTGCAGCTCATGAAGAACAAGCACTCCAAGCAGCTCGAGGGTAAGCCT
ATCCCTAACCCTCTCCTCGGTCTCGATTCTACGCGTACCGGTCATCATCACCATCACCATTGAGCTAGCG
TTTAAACGGCCGGCCGCGGTCATAGCTGTTTCCTGAACAGATCCCGGGTGGCATCCCTGTGACCCCTCCC
CAGTGCCTCTCCTGGCCCTGGAAGTTGCCACTCCAGTGCCCACCAGCCTTGTCCTAATAAAATTAAGTTG
CATCATTTTGTCTGACTAGGTGTCCTTCTATAATATTATGGGGTGGAGGGGGGTGGTATGGAGCAAGGGG
CAAGTTGGGAAGACAACCTGTAGGGCCTGCGGGGTCTATTGGGAACCAAGCTGGAGTGCAGTGGCACAAT
CTTGGCTCACTGCAATCTCCGCCTCCTGGGTTCAAGCGATTCTCCTGCCTCAGCCTCCCGAGTTGTTGGG
ATTCCAGGCATGCATGACCAGGCTCAGCTAATTTTTGTTTTTTTGGTAGAGACGGGGTTTCACCATATTG
GCCAGGCTGGTCTCCAACTCCTAATCTCAGGTGATCTACCCACCTTGGCCTCCCAAATTGCTGGGATTAC
AGGCGTGAACCACTGCTCCCTTCCCTGTCCTTCTGATTTTAAAATAACTATACCAGCAGGAGGACGTCCA
GACACAGCATAGGCTACCTGGCCATGCCCAACCGGTGGGACATTTGAGTTGCTTGCTTGGCACTGTCCTC
TCATGCGTTGGGTCCACTCAGTAGATGCCTGTTGAATTGGGTACGCGGCCAGCGGCGAGCGGTATCAGCT
CACTCAAAGGCGGTAATACGGTTATCCACAGAATCAGGGGATAACGCAGGAAAGAACATGTGAGCAAAAG
GCCAGCAAAAGGCCAGGAACCGTAAAAAGGCCGCGTTGCTGGCGTTTTTCCATAGGCTCCGCCCCCCTGA
CGAGCATCACAAAAATCGACGCTCAAGTCAGAGGTGGCGAAACCCGACAGGACTATAAAGATACCAGGCG
TTTCCCCCTGGAAGCTCCCTCGTGCGCTCTCCTGTTCCGACCCTGCCGCTTACCGGATACCTGTCCGCCT
TTCTCCCTTCGGGAAGCGTGGCGCTTTCTCATAGCTCACGCTGTAGGTATCTCAGTTCGGTGTAGGTCGT
TCGCTCCAAGCTGGGCTGTGTGCACGAACCCCCCGTTCAGCCCGACCGCTGCGCCTTATCCGGTAACTAT
CGTCTTGAGTCCAACCCGGTAAGACACGACTTATCGCCACTGGCAGCAGCCACTGGTAACAGGATTAGCA
GAGCGAGGTATGTAGGCGGTGCTACAGAGTTCTTGAAGTGGTGGCCTAACTACGGCTACACTAGAAGAAC
AGTATTTGGTATCTGCGCTCTGCTGAAGCCAGTTACCTTCGGAAAAAGAGTTGGTAGCTCTTGATCCGGC
AAACAAACCACCGCTGGTAGCGGTGGTTTTTTTGTTTGCAAGCAGCAGATTACGCGCAGAAAAAAAGGAT
CTCAAGAAGATCCTTTGATCTTTTCTACGGGGTCTGACGCTCAGTGGAACGAAAACTCACGTTAAGGGAT
TTTGGTCATGAGATTATCAAAAAGGATCTTCACCTAGATCCTTTTAAATTAAAAATGAAGTTTTAAATCA
ATCTAAAGTATATATGAGTAACCTGAGGCTATGGCAGGGCCTGCCGCCCCGACGTTGGCTGCGAGCCCTG
GGCCTTCACCCGAACTTGGGGGGTGGGGTGGGGAAAAGGAAGAAACGCGGGCGTATTGGCCCCAATGGGG
TCTCGGTGGGGTATCGACAGAGTGCCAGCCCTGGGACCGAACCCCGCGTTTATGAACAAACGACCCAACA
CCGTGCGTTTTATTCTGTCTTTTTATTGCCGTCATAGCGCGGGTTCCTTCCGGTATTGTCTCCTTCCGTG
TTTCAGTTAGCCTCCCCCTAGGGTGGGCGAAGAACTCCAGCATGAGATCCCCGCGCTGGAGGATCATCCA
GCCGGCGTCCCGGAAAACGATTCCGAAGCCCAACCTTTCATAGAAGGCGGCGGTGGAATCGAAATCTCGT
GATGGCAGGTTGGGCGTCGCTTGGTCGGTCATTTCGAACCCCAGAGTCCCGCTCAGAAGAACTCGTCAAG
AAGGCGATAGAAGGCGATGCGCTGCGAATCGGGAGCGGCGATACCGTAAAGCACGAGGAAGCGGTCAGCC
CATTCGCCGCCAAGCTCTTCAGCAATATCACGGGTAGCCAACGCTATGTCCTGATAGCGATCCGCCACAC
CCAGCCGGCCACAGTCGATGAATCCAGAAAAGCGGCCATTTTCCACCATGATATTCGGCAAGCAGGCATC
GCCATGGGTCACGACGAGATCCTCGCCGTCGGGCATGCTCGCCTTGAGCCTGGCGAACAGTTCGGCTGGC
GCGAGCCCCTGATGCTCTTCGTCCAGATCATCCTGATCGACAAGACCGGCTTCCATCCGAGTACGTGCTC
GCTCGATGCGATGTTTCGCTTGGTGGTCGAATGGGCAGGTAGCCGGATCAAGCGTATGCAGCCGCCGCAT
TGCATCAGCCATGATGGATACTTTCTCGGCAGGAGCAAGGTGAGATGACAGGAGATCCTGCCCCGGCACT
TCGCCCAATAGCAGCCAGTCCCTTCCCGCTTCAGTGACAACGTCGAGCACAGCTGCGCAAGGAACGCCCG
TCGTGGCCAGCCACGATAGCCGCGCTGCCTCGTCTTGCAGTTCATTCAGGGCACCGGACAGGTCGGTCTT
GACAAAAAGAACCGGGCGCCCCTGCGCTGACAGCCGGAACACGGCGGCATCAGAGCAGCCGATTGTCTGT
TGTGCCCAGTCATAGCCGAATAGCCTCTCCACCCAAGCGGCCGGAGAACCTGCGTGCAATCCATCTTGTT
CAATCATGCGAAACGATCCTCATCCTGTCTCTTGATCGATCTTTGCAAAAGCCTAGGCCTCCAAAAAAGC
CTCCTCACTACTTCTGGAATAGCTCAGAGGCCGAGGCGGCCTCGGCCTCTGCATAAATAAAAAAAATTAG
TCAGCCATGGGGCGGAGAATGGGCGGAACTGGGCGGAGTTAGGGGCGGGATGGGCGGAGTTAGGGGCGGG
ACTATGGTTGCTGACTAATTGAGATGCATGCTTTGCATACTTCTGCCTGCTGGGGAGCCTGGGGACTTTC
CACACCTGGTTGCTGACTAATTGAGATGCATGCTTTGCATACTTCTGCCTGCTGGGGAGCCTGGGGACTT
TCCACACCCTAACTGACACACATTCCACAGCTGGTTCTTTCCGCCTCAGGACTCTTCCTTTTTCAATATT
ATTGAAGCATTTATCAGGGTTATTGTCTCATGAGCGGATACATATTTGAATGTATTTAGAAAAATAAACA
AATAGGGGTTCCGCGCACATTTCCCCGAAAAGTGCCACCTG
[124 nt withheld, positions 5292-5415]
C
[91 nt withheld, positions 5417-5507]
A
[49 nt withheld, positions 5509-5557]
CCTTTGACGTTGGAGTCCACGTTCTTT
[37 nt withheld, positions 5585-5621]
ACCCTATCTCGGTCTATTCTTTTGATTTATAAGGGATTTTGCCGATTTCGGCCTATTGGTTAAAAAATGA
GCTGATTTAACAAAAATTTAACGCGAATTTT
